>Addgene plasmid #23601 | pDONR223-PI4KAP2 | depositor partial sequence | sequence record 10723 | Author sequence
ATGCACCCCCAGGAAGGCCACGCGCTCAGGAGGCCCCCCCCCCGCTGGCTGCTGCTCACATGGTGTCTGG
GCCCTTGGCACTCCGTTCATGCGGGAGATGACAGGGGCTGGCACATGACAGTGGAGCAGAAATTTGGCCT
GTTTTCTGCTGAGATAAAGGAAGCAGACCCCCTGGCTGCCTCGGAAGCAAGTCAACCCAAACCCTGTCCC
CCCGAAGTGACCCCCCACTACATCTGGATCGACTTCCTGGTGCAGCGGTTTGAGATCGCCAAGTACTGCA
GCTCTGACCAAGTGGAGATCTTCTCCAGCCTGCTGCAGCGCTCCATGTCCCTGAACATCGGCAGGGCCAA
GGGGAGCATGAACCGGCACGTGGCGGCCATCGGGCCCCGCTTCAAGCTGCTGACCCTGGGGCTGTCCCTC
CTGCATGCCGATGTGGTTCCAAATGCAACCATCCGCAATGTGCTTCGCGAGAAGATCTACTCCACTGCCT
TTGACTACTTCAGCTGTCCCCCAAAGTTTCCTACTCAAGGAGAGAAGCGGCTGCGTGAAGACATAAGCAT
CATGATTAAATTTTGGACCGCCATGTTCTCAGATAAGAAGTACCTGACCGCCAGCCAGCTTGTTCCCCCA
GCTGACATCGGCGACCTCCTGGAGCAGTTAGTAGAGGAGAACACAGGCTCCTTGTCGGGCCCAGCGAAGG
ACTTTTACCAGCGGGAGTTTGATTTCTTTAACAAGATCACCAACGTGTCGGCTATCATCAAGCCCTACCC
TAAAGGCGACGAGAGAAAGAAGGCTTGTCTGTCGGCCCTGTCTGAAGTGACGGTGCAGCCAGGCTGCTCC
CTGCCCAGCAACCCCGAAGCCATTGTGCTGGACGTCGACTACAAGTCTGGGACCCCGATGCAGAGTGCTG
CAAAAGCCCCATATCTGGCCAAGTTCAAGGTGAAGCGATGTGGAGTTAGTGAACTTGAAAAAGAAGGTCT
GCGGTGCCGCTCAGACTCTGAGGATGAGTGCAGCACGCAGGAGGCCGACGGCCAGAAGATCTCCTGGCAG
GCAGCCATCTTCAAACTGGGAGACGACTGCCGGCAGGACATGCTGGCCCTGCAGATCATCGACCTCTTCA
AGAACATCTTCCAGCTGGTCGGCCTGGACCTCTTTGTTTTTCCCTACCGCGTGGTGGCCACTGCCCCTGG
GTGCGGGGTGATCGAGTGCATCCCCGACTGCACCTCCCGGGACCAGCTGGGCCGCCAGACAGACTTCGGC
ATGTACGACTACTTCACACGCCAGTACGGGGATGAGTCCACTCTGGCCTTCCAGCAGGCCCGCTACAACT
TCATCCGAAGCATGGCCGCCTACAGCCTCCTGCTGTTCCTGCTGCAGATCAAGGACAGACACAACGGCAA
CATTATGCTGGACAAGAAGGGCCATATCATCCACATTGACTTTGGCTTCATGTTTGAAAGCTCGCCGGGC
GGCAATCTCGGCTGGGAACCCGACATCAAGCTGACGGATGAGATGGTGATGATCATGGGGGGCAAGATGG
AGGCCACACCCTTCAAGTGGTTCATGGAGATGTGTGTCCGAGGCTACCTGGCTGTGCGGCACAGGTTTAG
CCCCAACATGACTGAGCGCGAGGCTGCAAATTTCATCATGAAGGTCATCCAGAGCTGCTTCCTCAGCAAC
AGGAGCCGGACCTACAACATGATCCAGTACTATCAGAATGACATCCCCTACTGA
