>Addgene plasmid #23601 | pDONR223-PI4KAP2 | addgene partial sequence | sequence record 29396 | 23601 with M13pUC-fwd
ATAATGATTTTATTTTGACTGATAGTGACCTGTTCGTTGCAACAAATTGATGAGCAATGCTTTTTTATAA
TGCCAACTTTGTACAAAAAAGTTGGCATGCACCCCCAGGAAGGCCACGCGCTCAGGAGGCCCCCCCCCCG
CTGGCTGCTGCTCACATGGTGTCTGGGCCCTTGGCACTCCGTTCATGCGGGAGATGACAGGGGCTGGCAC
ATGACAGTGGAGCAAAAATTTGGCCTGTTTTCTGCTGAGATAAAGGAAGCAGACCCCCTGGCTGCCTCGG
AAGCAAGTCAACCCAAACCCTGTCCCCCCGAAGTGACCCCCCACTACATCTGGATCGACTTCCTGGTGCA
GCGGTTTGAGATCGCCAAGTACTGCAGCTCTGACCAAGTGGAGATCTTCTCCAGCCTGCTGCAGCGCTCC
ATGTCCCTGAACATCGGCAGGGCCAAGGGGAGCATGAACCGGCACGTGGCGGCCATCGGGCCCCGCTTCA
AGCTGCTGACCCTGGGGCTGTCCCTCCTGCATGCCGATGTGGTTCCAAATGCAACCATCCGCAATGGGCT
TCGCGAGAAGATCTACTCCACTGCCTTTGACTACTTCAGCTGTCCCCCAAAGTTTCCTACTCAAGGAGAG
AAGCGGCTGCGTGAAGACATAAGCATCAT
