>Addgene plasmid #23601 | pDONR223-PI4KAP2 | addgene partial sequence | sequence record 29397 | 23601 with M13rev
GGGGAATCAGCTGGATGGCAAATAATGATTTTATTTTGACTGATAGTGACCTGTTCGTTGCAACAAATTG
ATAAGCAATGCTTTCTTATAATGCCAACTTTGTACAAGAAAGTTGGGCAGTAGGGGATGTCATTCTGATA
GTACTGGATCATGTTGTAGGTCCGGCTCCTGTTGCTGAGGAAGCAGCTCTGGATGACCTTCATGATGAAA
TTTGCAGCCTCGCGCTCAGTCATGTTGGGGCTAAACCTGTGCCGCACAGCCAGGTAGCCTCGGACACACA
TCTCCATGAACCACTTGAAGGGTGTGGCCTCCATCTTGCCCCCCATGATCATCACCATCTCATCCGTCAG
CTTGATGTCGGGTTCCCAGCCGAGATTGCCGCCCGGCGAGCTTTCAAACATGAAGCCAAAGTCAATGTGG
ATGATATGGCCCTTCTTGTCCAGCATAATGTTGCCGTTGTGTCTGTCCTTGATCTGCAGCAGGAACAGCA
GGAGGCTGTAGGCGGCCATGCTTCGGATGAAGTTGTAGCGGGCCTGCTGGAAGGCCAGAGTGGACTCATC
CCCGTACTGGCGTGTGAAGTAGTCGTACATGCCGAAGTCTGTCTGGCGGCCCAGCTGGTCCCGGGAGGTG
CAGTCGGGGATGCACTCGATCACCCCGCACCCAGGGGCAGTGGCCACCACGCG
