[The description below was written by a language model from this plasmid's Addgene catalogue record.]
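Description:
pDONR223-PI4KAP2 is a Gateway entry-type clone built in the Invitrogen pDONR223 donor backbone (about 5 kb without insert) and carrying the human PI4KAP2 open reading frame, an insert of roughly 1.7 kb introduced by Gateway recombination. It is a high-copy bacterial plasmid selected with spectinomycin. The record does not list an origin of replication or a feature map, so details of the backbone beyond these catalogue fields are not documented here. M13 forward and reverse priming sites flank the insert and are used for sequence verification. The cloned ORF differs from the reference by a V154G substitution.

The plasmid has no recorded promoter for driving the insert in mammalian cells, and the depositors state that it should not be transfected directly. It serves instead as a shuttle for the ORF. The coding sequence was deliberately cloned without a stop codon, so recombining it into a Gateway destination vector places it in frame with a C-terminal epitope tag and a stop codon supplied by that vector. The depositors point to a companion set of lentiviral destination vectors (pLX301 to pLX304), obtained separately, for expressing such ORFs in mammalian cells. The clone appears to be part of a kit of ORF plasmids, and the associated publication concerns resistance to RAF inhibition through reactivation of the MAP kinase pathway. This is consistent with use in gain-of-function expression studies, though the record describes no experiment specific to PI4KAP2.
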