Addgene plasmid #23601: pDONR223-PI4KAP2
Depositing lab: William Hahn & David Root. Depositing organization: Dana-Farber Cancer Institute. Publication: COT drives resistance to RAF inhibition through MAP kinase pathway reactivation. Johannessen CM, Boehm JS, Kim SY, Thomas SR, Wardwell L, Johnson LA, Emery CM, Stransky N, Cogdill AP, Barretina J, Caponigro G, Hieronymus H, Murray RR, Salehi-Ashtiani K, Hill DE, Vidal M, Zhao JJ, Yang X, Alkan O, Kim S, Harris JL, Wilson CJ, Myer VE, Finan PM, Root DE, Roberts TM, Golub T, Flaherty KT, Dummer R, Weber BL, Sellers WR, Schlegel R, Wargo JA, Hahn WC, Garraway LA. Nature. 2010 Dec 16;468(7326):968-72. doi: 10.1038/nature09627 PubMed 21107320.
Backbone
  Vector backbone: pDONR223
  Backbone manufacturer: Invitrogen
  Backbone size w/o insert (bp): 5005
  Vector type: Gateway Donor vector
Growth in bacteria
  Bacterial resistance: Spectinomycin, 50 μg/mL
  Growth temperature: 37°C
  Growth strain: DH5alpha
  Copy number: High Copy
Gene/Insert
  Gene/Insert name: PI4KAP2
  Species: H. sapiens (human)
  Insert size (bp): 1734
  Mutation: V154G
  Entrez Gene: PI4KAP2 (a.k.a. FLJ44912, MGC31920)
  Cloning method: Gateway Cloning
  Sequencing primers: 5′ M13pUC-fwd; 3′ M13rev
Terms and licenses: Academic/Nonprofit Terms; Industry Terms: Not Available to Industry
Depositor comments: The ORF has no Stop codon. This design enables easy recombination into a destination vector to add an epitope tag of choice and Stop codon to the ORF. Do NOT use this plasmid directly for transfections. A set of 4 custom lentiviral vectors is available ( pLX301 (http://www.addgene.org/25895/) , pLX302 (http://www.addgene.org/25896/) , pLX303 (http://www.addgene.org/25897/) , pLX304 (http://www.addgene.org/25890/) ) to be used to express these ORFs in mammalian cells. These plasmids are not included in the kit and must be ordered separately.
How to cite: pDONR223-PI4KAP2 was a gift from William Hahn & David Root (Addgene plasmid # 23601 ; http://n2t.net/addgene:23601 ; RRID:Addgene_23601)
